>Addgene plasmid #62277 | pJZC518 | depositor full sequence | sequence record 102112 | pJZC518 sequence 12134 bps
GGCCGGCCATTTAAATGTTTAAACGGCCACGCTGGCCGAGGAGAACTTCTAGTATATCTACATACCTAAT
ATTATTGCCTTATTAAAAATGGAATCCCAACAATTACATCAAAATCCACATTCTCTTCAAAATCAATTGT
CCTGTACTTCCTTGTTCATGTGTGTTCAAAAACGTTATATTTATAGGATAATTATACTCTATTTCTCAAC
AAGTAATTGGTTGTTTGGCCGAGCGGTCTAAGGCGCCTGATTCAAGAAATATCTTGACCGCAGTTAACTG
TGGGAATACTCAGGTATCGTAAGATGCAAGAGTTCGAATCTCTTAGCAACCATTATTTTTTTCCTCAACA
TAACGAGAACACACAGGGGCGCTATCGCACAGAATCAAATTCGATGACTGGAAATTTTTTGTTAATTTCA
GAGGTCGCCTGACGCATATACCTTTTTCAACTGAAAAATTGGGAGAAAAAGGAAAGGTGAGAGCGCCGGA
ACCGGCTTTTCATATAGAATAGAGAAGCGTTCATGACTAAATGCTTGCATCACAATACTTGAAGTTGACA
ATATTATTTAAGGACCTATTGTTTTTTCCAATAGGTGGTTAGCAATCGTCTTACTTTCTAACTTTTCTTA
CCTTTTACATTTCAGCAATATATATATATATATTTCAAGGATATACCATTCTAATGTCTGCCCCTAAGTT
ACCAATAGATAGCGGTTTAATATAAGGTTTCAACAAGAAATATTTTGTGAAAATCAAAAGTTAATAGTTT
CACTGTCGAAAATATGAAAGTTTAAGTTTTCAGTTCATCCCATTGTAGTTATCAAATTTCTGTGTTTCCC
GTATATGTGTGCTCTGTATTCATCGCTATCTTGAAACTGGTTATGATCGTTGCGCATGTGACCTGTATCG
CTCAAAAGAGCCCGGCACCGGTACCGGGCAAAAGCCCCTAGCAAGCTAAAATGATTCAACTTTCGTAGTA
ATTTGTTCAACCGGTCACAGTAAAGTCAATGACTAACTTTTGAATCGAGGATGTATTTCCAATTGAAAGC
AATGTATATATAAACCATTGTGTTGAAGCTTGTCTTACAGTTTTCTTGTATCCTCCCATTGTTCATATAG
TACTTAAAGTACCATAATCCTTAAAGAACAAACTTGAAAGAGAATACACTATACACAACTAATAAATAAA
GAATAATCATGGCTGTGACCAAGACAATTGTAGTTCTACCAGGTGACCATGTTGGTCAAGAAATCACTGA
AGAGGCCATTAAAGTTTTAAATGCTATTCAGGAATGTCGTCCAGACAAGGTCAATTTCAAGTTTGATCAT
CATTTGATCGGTGGTGCTGCAATTGATGCCACTGGTGTTCCATTACCAGACGAAGCTTTGGAGGCCTCTA
AGAAAGCTGATGCCGTGCTTCTGGGTGCTGTTGGTGGTCCAAAATGGGGTACTGGCGCTGTCAGACCAGA
ACAAGGTCTTTTGAAAATCCGTAAGGAGTTGCAATTGTATGCTAATCTAAGACCATGTAATTTTGCATCT
GATTCCTTACTAGATCTATCGCCATTGAAGCCTGAAATTGCAAGAGGTACAGATTTCGTCGTTGTTAGAG
AACTAGTGGGTGGTATTTATTTCGGGGAGAGAAAAGAAGATGAAGGTGATGGTGTCGCCTGGGATAGCGA
AAAGTATTCTGTGCCCGAAGTTCAAAGAATCACTAGAATGGCTGCTTTCATGGCTCTGCAACACAACCCA
CCTTTACCTATTTGGTCTCTAGATAAAGCCAACGTTCTAGCATCATCAAGATTATGGAGAAAAACAGTGG
AAGAGACGATTAAGAATGAATTCCCACAATTGACTGTTCAACATCAATTGATTGATTCCGCTGCTATGAT
CTTGGTTAAGAACCCAACTCATCTAAATGGTATTATTATCACAAACAATATGTTTGGTGATATTATCTCC
GATGAAGCCTCCGTGATCCCAGGTTCGTTAGGATTACTTCCATCTGCCTCCTTGGCATCTCTTCCAGATA
AGAATACGGCATTTGGTTTATATGAGCCATGTCATGGCTCTGCTCCAGACTTACCAAAGGGAAAGGTTAA
CCCCGTAGCAACAATCCTATCTGCTGCTATGATGTTGAAGTTGTCTCTGGACCTGTTCGAAGAAGGTGAA
ATTATAGAACAAGCAGTCAAGAAAGTGTTGGATTCTGGTATCAGAACAGCGGATCTAAAGGGTACCAACT
CTACTACTGAGGTCGGTGATGCAGTAGCGAAAGCTGTCAGGGAACTATTAGCTTAGACTTAGTAGATGTA
CAGTTGCATACATAAGTCTGAACAGAAAGAAGTAAATATCATATCTAGTTCGGTTTAGAAATCAGTGACT
ATATTGGTTTTGACCAGATCGCAATCCTTGCAAGCATTTAGTAATGACTATCAAACCGGTGAATCATCTG
ATAAGGCTATATTAGCTTGTGCATTCGCATGTATCGGGAAACGAACGGTACCGGGCCCCAGTTCGAGTTT
ATCATTATCAATACTGCCATTTCAAAGAATACGTAAATAATTAATAGTAGTGATTTTCCTAACTTTATTT
AGTCAAAAAATTAGCCTTTTAATTCTGCTGTAACCCGTACATGCCCAAAATAGGGGGCGGGTTACACAGA
ATATATAACATCGTAGGTGTCTGGGTGAACAGTTTATTCCTGGCATCCACTAAATATAATGGAGCCCGCT
TTTTAAGCTGGCATCCAGAAAAAAAAAGAATCCCAGCACCAAAATATTGTTTTCTTCACCAACCATCAGT
TCATAGGTCCATTCTCTTAGCGCAACTACAGAGAACAGGGGCACAAACAGGCAAAAAACGGGCACAACCT
CAATGGAGTGATGCAACCTGCCTGGAGTAAATGATGACACAAGGCAATTGACCCACGCATGTATCTATCT
CATTTTCTTACACCTTCTATTACCTTCTGCTCTCTCTGATTTGGAAAAAGCTGAAAAAAAAGGTTGAAAC
CAGTTCCCTGAAATTATTCCCCTACTTGACTAATAAGTATATAAAGACGGTAGGTATTGATTGTAATTCT
GTAAATCTATTTCTTAAACTTCTTAAATTCTACTTTTATAGTTAGTCTTTTTTTTAGTTTTAAAACACCA
AGAACTTAGTTTCGAATAAACACACATAAACAAACAAAATGCTCGAGGACAAGAAGTATTCTATCGGACT
GGCCATCGGGACTAATAGCGTCGGGTGGGCCGTGATCACTGACGAGTACAAGGTGCCCTCTAAGAAGTTC
AAGGTGCTCGGGAACACCGACCGGCATTCCATCAAGAAAAATCTGATCGGAGCTCTCCTCTTTGATTCAG
GGGAGACCGCTGAAGCAACCCGCCTCAAGCGGACTGCTAGACGGCGGTACACCAGGAGGAAGAACCGGAT
TTGTTACCTTCAAGAGATATTCTCCAACGAAATGGCAAAGGTCGACGACAGCTTCTTCCATAGGCTGGAA
GAATCATTCCTCGTGGAAGAGGATAAGAAGCATGAACGGCATCCCATCTTCGGTAATATCGTCGACGAGG
TGGCCTATCACGAGAAATACCCAACCATCTACCATCTTCGCAAAAAGCTGGTGGACTCAACCGACAAGGC
AGACCTCCGGCTTATCTACCTGGCCCTGGCCCACATGATCAAGTTCAGAGGCCACTTCCTGATCGAGGGC
GACCTCAATCCTGACAATAGCGATGTGGATAAACTGTTCATCCAGCTGGTGCAGACTTACAACCAGCTCT
TTGAAGAGAACCCCATCAATGCAAGCGGAGTCGATGCCAAGGCCATTCTGTCAGCCCGGCTGTCAAAGAG
CCGCAGACTTGAGAATCTTATCGCTCAGCTGCCGGGTGAAAAGAAAAATGGACTGTTCGGGAACCTGATT
GCTCTTTCACTTGGGCTGACTCCCAATTTCAAGTCTAATTTCGACCTGGCAGAGGATGCCAAGCTGCAAC
TGTCCAAGGACACCTATGATGACGATCTCGACAACCTCCTGGCCCAGATCGGTGACCAATACGCCGACCT
TTTCCTTGCTGCTAAGAATCTTTCTGACGCCATCCTGCTGTCTGACATTCTCCGCGTGAACACTGAAATC
ACCAAGGCCCCTCTTTCAGCTTCAATGATTAAGCGGTATGATGAGCACCACCAGGACCTGACCCTGCTTA
AGGCACTCGTCCGGCAGCAGCTTCCGGAGAAGTACAAGGAAATCTTCTTTGACCAGTCAAAGAATGGATA
CGCCGGCTACATCGACGGAGGTGCCTCCCAAGAGGAATTTTATAAGTTTATCAAACCTATCCTTGAGAAG
ATGGACGGCACCGAAGAGCTCCTCGTGAAACTGAATCGGGAGGATCTGCTGCGGAAGCAGCGCACTTTCG
ACAATGGGAGCATTCCCCACCAGATCCATCTTGGGGAGCTTCACGCCATCCTTCGGCGCCAAGAGGACTT
CTACCCCTTTCTTAAGGACAACAGGGAGAAGATTGAGAAAATTCTCACTTTCCGCATCCCCTACTACGTG
GGACCCCTCGCCAGAGGAAATAGCCGGTTTGCTTGGATGACCAGAAAGTCAGAAGAAACTATCACTCCCT
GGAACTTCGAAGAGGTGGTGGACAAGGGAGCCAGCGCTCAGTCATTCATCGAACGGATGACTAACTTCGA
TAAGAACCTCCCCAATGAGAAGGTCCTGCCGAAACATTCCCTGCTCTACGAGTACTTTACCGTGTACAAC
GAGCTGACCAAGGTGAAATATGTCACCGAAGGGATGAGGAAGCCCGCATTCCTGTCAGGCGAACAAAAGA
AGGCAATTGTGGACCTTCTGTTCAAGACCAATAGAAAGGTGACCGTGAAGCAGCTGAAGGAGGACTATTT
CAAGAAAATTGAATGCTTCGACTCTGTGGAGATTAGCGGGGTCGAAGATCGGTTCAACGCAAGCCTGGGT
ACCTACCATGATCTGCTTAAGATCATCAAGGACAAGGATTTTCTGGACAATGAGGAGAACGAGGACATCC
TTGAGGACATTGTCCTGACTCTCACTCTGTTCGAGGACCGGGAAATGATCGAGGAGAGGCTTAAGACCTA
CGCCCATCTGTTCGACGATAAAGTGATGAAGCAACTTAAACGGAGAAGATATACCGGATGGGGACGCCTT
AGCCGCAAACTCATCAACGGAATCCGGGACAAACAGAGCGGAAAGACCATTCTTGATTTCCTTAAGAGCG
ACGGATTCGCTAATCGCAACTTCATGCAACTTATCCATGATGATTCCCTGACCTTTAAGGAGGACATCCA
GAAGGCCCAAGTGTCTGGACAAGGTGACTCACTGCACGAGCATATCGCAAATCTGGCTGGTTCACCCGCT
ATTAAGAAGGGTATTCTCCAGACCGTGAAAGTCGTGGACGAGCTGGTCAAGGTGATGGGTCGCCATAAAC
CAGAGAACATTGTCATCGAGATGGCCAGGGAAAACCAGACTACCCAGAAGGGACAGAAGAACAGCAGGGA
GCGGATGAAAAGAATTGAGGAAGGGATTAAGGAGCTCGGGTCACAGATCCTTAAAGAGCACCCGGTGGAA
AACACCCAGCTTCAGAATGAGAAGCTCTATCTGTACTACCTTCAAAATGGACGCGATATGTATGTGGACC
AAGAGCTTGATATCAACAGGCTCTCAGACTACGACGTGGACGCCATCGTCCCTCAGAGCTTCCTCAAAGA
CGACTCAATTGACAATAAGGTGCTGACTCGCTCAGACAAGAACCGGGGAAAGTCAGATAACGTGCCCTCA
GAGGAAGTCGTGAAAAAGATGAAGAACTATTGGCGCCAGCTTCTGAACGCAAAGCTGATCACTCAGCGGA
AGTTCGACAATCTCACTAAGGCTGAGAGGGGCGGACTGAGCGAACTGGACAAAGCAGGATTCATTAAACG
GCAACTTGTGGAGACTCGGCAGATTACTAAACATGTCGCCCAAATCCTTGACTCACGCATGAATACCAAG
TACGACGAAAACGACAAACTTATCCGCGAGGTGAAGGTGATTACCCTGAAGTCCAAGCTGGTCAGCGATT
TCAGAAAGGACTTTCAATTCTACAAAGTGCGGGAGATCAATAACTATCATCATGCTCATGACGCATATCT
GAATGCCGTGGTGGGAACCGCCCTGATCAAGAAGTACCCAAAGCTGGAAAGCGAGTTCGTGTACGGAGAC
TACAAGGTCTACGACGTGCGCAAGATGATTGCCAAATCTGAGCAGGAGATCGGAAAGGCCACCGCAAAGT
ACTTCTTCTACAGCAACATCATGAATTTCTTCAAGACCGAAATCACCCTTGCAAACGGTGAGATCCGGAA
GAGGCCGCTCATCGAGACTAATGGGGAGACTGGCGAAATCGTGTGGGACAAGGGCAGAGATTTCGCTACC
GTGCGCAAAGTGCTTTCTATGCCTCAAGTGAACATCGTGAAGAAAACCGAGGTGCAAACCGGAGGCTTTT
CTAAGGAATCAATCCTCCCCAAGCGCAACTCCGACAAGCTCATTGCAAGGAAGAAGGATTGGGACCCTAA
GAAGTACGGCGGATTCGATTCACCAACTGTGGCTTATTCTGTCCTGGTCGTGGCTAAGGTGGAAAAAGGA
AAGTCTAAGAAGCTCAAGAGCGTGAAGGAACTGCTGGGTATCACCATTATGGAGCGCAGCTCCTTCGAGA
AGAACCCAATTGACTTTCTCGAAGCCAAAGGTTACAAGGAAGTCAAGAAGGACCTTATCATCAAGCTCCC
AAAGTATAGCCTGTTCGAACTGGAGAATGGGCGGAAGCGGATGCTCGCCTCCGCTGGCGAACTTCAGAAG
GGTAATGAGCTGGCTCTCCCCTCCAAGTACGTGAATTTCCTCTACCTTGCAAGCCATTACGAGAAGCTGA
AGGGGAGCCCCGAGGACAACGAGCAAAAGCAACTGTTTGTGGAGCAGCATAAGCATTATCTGGACGAGAT
CATTGAGCAGATTTCCGAGTTTTCTAAACGCGTCATTCTCGCTGATGCCAACCTCGATAAAGTCCTTAGC
GCATACAATAAGCACAGAGACAAACCAATTCGGGAGCAGGCTGAGAATATCATCCACCTGTTCACCCTCA
CCAATCTTGGTGCCCCTGCCGCATTCAAGTACTTCGACACCACCATCGACCGGAAACGCTATACCTCCAC
CAAAGAAGTGCTGGACGCCACCCTCATCCACCAGAGCATCACCGGACTTTACGAAACTCGGATTGACCTC
TCACAGCTCGGAGGGGATGAGGGAGCTGATCCAAAAAAGAAGAGAAAGGTAGATCCAAAAAAGAAGAGAA
AGGTAGATCCAAAAAAGAAGAGAAAGGTATAGAATTCTACCGGCGGCCGCCACCGCGGTGGAGCTCTAAG
CAAATAGCTAAATTATATACGAATTAATATTATGATTAAGTGTTTACGTGAGTGCGATATTTTTATTACT
ATCTTATACAGTTGTATATACTCTATAAAATGAGTTGTCTATTAATTAACGCGATGAATGCTTTCTGGGT
TTACCTCTCCAACAACTCTAGTTTACTTCTCAATACATTCAATTGTATTTGATTTGTCAATACTTCATCA
TTAATCAATTCTATAGTTTTGTTTTTCTCGTTTATTTCCAAATTTAATGCATCAATTTTATTATTCAATT
TGTCGTTGATTTTGGTTAATGATTTTATGGTTTGATCTCTGGCATTGATTGTTTGTGTTAGTTTTTCATT
ATTGATAATTAAATTATTTAAGTTAGTTATCAACTCGGTGTTTTCAAGTTTCAAGTTTTCAATTTCTTTA
GAGTTTATTAGATTTGTCAAAGTTTCTGAATTGCTTGATTGGTCCTGTAGAAGAGTATTTGTTGTTGTGG
ATAATTGATTCAATTTTTGAGACAATTGCTGGAAGGCGTTGAAATATCTAGCATCAATCTCATGGTTTTT
TTCCCGAGAGTCTCGTAGATTCAATTGTTTTAATATATCTTGGGACCACTCTTGATTTGAACTCATGGAA
ATTAAACTGGGTGTTGTGTTGTGGTGTAATGATTGTACCCCCTTTGCTTATAATTGTGTGGCCACCGAAG
TCGGTGATGCTGTCGCCGAAGAAGTTAAGAAAATCCTTGCTTAAAAAGATTCTCTTTTTTTATGATATTT
GTACATAAACTTTATAAATGAAATTCATAATAGAAACGACACGAAATTACAAAATGGAATATGTTCATAG
GGTAGACGAAACTATATACGCAATCTACATACATTTATCAAGAAGGAGAAAAAGGAGGATGTAAAGGAAT
ACAGGTAAGCAAATTGATACTAATGGCTCAACGTGATAAGGAAAAAGAATTGCACTTTAACATTAATATT
GACAAGGAGGAGGGCACCACACAAAAAGTTAGGTGTAACAGAAAATCATGAAACTATGATTCCTAATTTA
TATATTGGAGGATTTTCTCTAAAAAAAAAAAAATACAACAAATAAAAAACACTCAATGACCTGACCATTT
GATGGAGTTTAAGTCAATACCTTCTTGAACCATTTCCCATAATGGTGAAAGTTCCCTCAAGAATTTTACT
CTGTCAGAAACGGCCTTAACGACGTAGGCCGGCCATTTAAATGTTTAAACGGCCACGCTGGCCCAATTCG
CCCTATAGTGAGTCGTATTACAATTCACTGGCCGTCGTTTTACAACGTCGTGACTGGGAAAACCCTGGCG
TTACCCAACTTAATCGCCTTGCAGCACATCCCCCTTTCGCCAGCTGGCGTAATAGCGAAGAGGCCCGCAC
CGATCGCCCTTCCCAACAGTTGCGCAGCCTGAATGGCGAATGG
[124 nt withheld, positions 8864-8987]
C
[91 nt withheld, positions 8989-9079]
A
[49 nt withheld, positions 9081-9129]
CCTTTGACGTTGGAGTCCACGTTCTTT
[37 nt withheld, positions 9157-9193]
ACCCTATCTCGGTCTATTCTTTTGATTTATAAGGGATTTTGCCGATTTCGGCCTATTGGTTAAAAAATGA
GCTGATTTAACAAAAATTTAACGCGAATTTTAACAAAATATTAACGCTTACAATTTCCTGATGCGGTATT
TTCTCCTTACGCATCTGTGCGGTATTTCACACCGCATAGGGTAATAACTGATATAATTAAATTGAAGCTC
TAATTTGTGAGTTTAGTATTAGGATCTCTACCCTTGGCGAAAAGTCCTCTGCCAACAATGATGATATCTG
ATCCACCACTTACAACTTCGTCGACGGTTCTGTACTGCTGACCCAATATGCGTATATATACCAATCTAAG
TCTGTGCTCCTTCCTTCGTTCTTCCTTCTGTTCGGAGATTACCGAATCAAAAAAATTTCAAGGAAACCGA
AATCAAAAAAAAGAATAAAAAAAAAATGATGAATTGAAAAGGTGGTATGGTGCACTCTCAGTACAATCTG
CTCTGATGCCGCATAGTTAAGCCAGCCCCGACACCCGCCAACACCCGCTGACGCGCCCTGACGGGCTTGT
CTGCTCCCGGCATCCGCTTACAGACAAGCTGTGACCGTCTCCGGGAGCTGCATGTGTCAGAGGTTTTCAC
CGTCATCACCGAAACGCGCGAGACGAAAGGGCCTCGTGATACGCCTATTTTTATAGGTTAATGTCATGAT
AATAATGGTTTCTTAGACGTCGGCGCGCCGAGGACGTCAGGTGGCACTTTTCGGGGAAATGTGCGCGGAA
CCCCTATTTGTTTATTTTTCTAAATACATTCAAATATGTATCCGCTCATGAGACAATAACCCTGATAAAT
GCTTCAATAATATTGAAAAAGGAAGAGTATGAGTATTCAACATTTCCGTGTCGCCCTTATTCCCTTTTTT
GCGGCATTTTGCCTTCCTGTTTTTGCTCACCCAGAAACGCTGGTGAAAGTAAAAGATGCTGAAGATCAGT
TGGGTGCACGAGTGGGTTACATCGAACTGGATCTCAACAGCGGTAAGATCCTTGAGAGTTTTCGCCCCGA
AGAACGTTTTCCAATGATGAGCACTTTTAAAGTTCTGCTATGTGGCGCGGTATTATCCCGTATTGACGCC
GGGCAAGAGCAACTCGGTCGCCGCATACACTATTCTCAGAATGACTTGGTTGAGTACTCACCAGTCACAG
AAAAGCATCTTACGGATGGCATGACAGTAAGAGAATTATGCAGTGCTGCCATAACCATGAGTGATAACAC
TGCGGCCAACTTACTTCTGACAACGATCGGAGGACCGAAGGAGCTAACCGCTTTTTTGCACAACATGGGG
GATCATGTAACTCGCCTTGATCGTTGGGAACCGGAGCTGAATGAAGCCATACCAAACGACGAGCGTGACA
CCACGATGCCTGTAGCAATGGCAACAACGTTGCGCAAACTATTAACTGGCGAACTACTTACTCTAGCTTC
CCGGCAACAATTAATAGACTGGATGGAGGCGGATAAAGTTGCAGGACCACTTCTGCGCTCGGCCCTTCCG
GCTGGCTGGTTTATTGCTGATAAATCTGGAGCCGGTGAGCGTGGGTCTCGCGGTATCATTGCAGCACTGG
GGCCAGATGGTAAGCCCTCCCGTATCGTAGTTATCTACACGACGGGGAGTCAGGCAACTATGGATGAACG
AAATAGACAGATCGCTGAGATAGGTGCCTCACTGATTAAGCATTGGTAACTGTCAGACCAAGTTTACTCA
TATATACTTTAGATTGATTTAAAACTTCATTTTTAATTTAAAAGGATCTAGGTGAAGATCCTTTTTGATA
ATCTCATGACCAAAATCCCTTAACGTGAGTTTTCGTTCCACTGAGCGTCAGACCCCGTAGAAAAGATCAA
AGGATCTTCTTGAGATCCTTTTTTTCTGCGCGTAATCTGCTGCTTGCAAACAAAAAAACCACCGCTACCA
GCGGTGGTTTGTTTGCCGGATCAAGAGCTACCAACTCTTTTTCCGAAGGTAACTGGCTTCAGCAGAGCGC
AGATACCAAATACTGTTCTTCTAGTGTAGCCGTAGTTAGGCCACCACTTCAAGAACTCTGTAGCACCGCC
TACATACCTCGCTCTGCTAATCCTGTTACCAGTGGCTGCTGCCAGTGGCGATAAGTCGTGTCTTACCGGG
TTGGACTCAAGACGATAGTTACCGGATAAGGCGCAGCGGTCGGGCTGAACGGGGGGTTCGTGCACACAGC
CCAGCTTGGAGCGAACGACCTACACCGAACTGAGATACCTACAGCGTGAGCTATGAGAAAGCGCCACGCT
TCCCGAAGGGAGAAAGGCGGACAGGTATCCGGTAAGCGGCAGGGTCGGAACAGGAGAGCGCACGAGGGAG
CTTCCAGGGGGAAACGCCTGGTATCTTTATAGTCCTGTCGGGTTTCGCCACCTCTGACTTGAGCGTCGAT
TTTTGTGATGCTCGTCAGGGGGGCGGAGCCTATGGAAAAACGCCAGCAACGCGGCCTTTTTACGGTTCCT
GGCCTTTTGCTGGCCTTTTGCTCACATGTTCTTTCCTGCGTTATCCCCTGATTCTGTGGATAACCGTATT
ACCGCCTTTGAGTGAGCTGATACCGCTCGCCGCAGCCGAACGACCGAGCGCAGCGAGTCAGTGAGCGAGG
AAGCGGAAGAGCGCCCAATACGCAAACCGCCTCTCCCCGCGCGTTGGCCGATTCATTAATGCAGCTGGCA
CGACAGGTTTCCCGACTGGAAAGCGGGCAGTGAGCGCAACGCAATTAATGTGAGTTAGCTCACTCATTAG
GCACCCCAGGCTTTACACTTTATGCTTCCGGCTCCTATGTTGTGTGGAATTGTGAGCGGATAACAATTTC
ACACAGGAAACAGCTATGACCATGATTACGCCAAGCTCGGAATTAACCCTCACTAAAGGGAACAAAAGCT
G
Features (pLannotate 1.2.2; 27 found; start..end, strand, type, name):
     59..136     +  CDS            YO192_YEAST (fragment): Experimental evidence at protein level: Swiss-Prot protein existence level 1. From Saccharomyces cerevisiae (strain ATCC 204508 / S288c) (Baker's yeast).
    276..683     +  promoter       LEU2 promoter: S. cerevisiae LEU2
   1199..2293    +  CDS            LEU2: LEU3_YEAST - Experimental evidence at protein level: Swiss-Prot protein existence level 1. Catalyzes the oxidation of 3-carboxy-2-hydroxy-4- methylpentanoate (3-isopropylmalate) to 3-carboxy-4-methyl-2- oxopentanoate. The product decarboxylates to 4-methyl-2 oxopentanoate. From Saccharomyces cerevisiae (strain ATCC 204508 / S288c) (Baker's yeast).
   2522..3188    +  promoter       GAP promoter: S. cerevisiae TDH3; promoter for glyceraldehyde-3-phosphate dehydrogenase
   3198..7298    +  CDS            cas9: CAS9_STRP1 - Also known as csn1 From Streptococcus pyogenes serotype M1.
   7311..7331    +  CDS            SV40 NLS: nuclear localization signal of SV40 (simian virus 40) large T antigen
   7335..7355    +  CDS            SV40 NLS: nuclear localization signal of SV40 (simian virus 40) large T antigen
   7359..7379    +  CDS            SV40 NLS: nuclear localization signal of SV40 (simian virus 40) large T antigen
   7393..7416    -  misc_feature   MCS (fragment): pBluescript multiple cloning site
   8112..8164    +  CDS            LEU2 (fragment): 3-isopropylmalate dehydrogenase, required for leucine biosynthesis; S. cerevisiae LEU2; yeast auxotrophic marker
   8526..8636    -  CDS            NFS1 (fragment): NFS1_YEAST - Also known as SPL1 From Saccharomyces cerevisiae (strain ATCC 204508 / S288c) (Baker's yeast).
   8682..8700    -  promoter       T7 promoter: promoter for bacteriophage T7 RNA polymerase
   8703..8860    +  CDS            lacZα (fragment): LacZα fragment of β-galactosidase; lacZ fragment
   8864..9292    +  rep_origin     f1 ori (sequence partly withheld): f1 bacteriophage origin of replication; arrow indicates direction of (+) strand synthesis
   9320..9371    -  misc_feature   bom (fragment): basis of mobility region from pBR322
   9427..9519    -  CDS            URA3 (fragment): PYRF_YEAST - Experimental evidence at protein level: Swiss-Prot protein existence level 1. From Saccharomyces cerevisiae (strain ATCC 204508 / S288c) (Baker's yeast).
   9519..9651    -  promoter       URA3 promoter (fragment): S. cerevisiae URA3
   9659..9708    -  misc_feature   bom (fragment): basis of mobility region from pBR322
   9810..9845    -  CDS            rop (fragment): Rop protein, which maintains plasmids at low copy number; rop
   9957..10061   +  promoter       AmpR promoter: bla
  10062..10922   +  CDS            AmpR: β-lactamase; bla; confers resistance to ampicillin, carbenicillin, and related antibiotics
  11093..11681   +  rep_origin     ori: high-copy-number ColE1/pMB1/pBR322/pUC origin of replication
  11864..11956   +  CDS            lacI (fragment): lac repressor; lacI; The lac repressor binds to the lac operator to inhibit transcription in E. coli. This inhibition can be relieved by adding lactose or isopropyl-β-D-thiogalactopyranoside (IPTG).
  11969..11990   +  protein_bind   CAP binding site: CAP binding activates transcription in the presence of cAMP. E. coli catabolite activator protein
  12005..12035   +  promoter       lac promoter: promoter for the E. coli lac operon
  12039..12061   +  protein_bind   lac operator (fragment): The lac repressor binds to the lac operator to inhibit transcription in E. coli. This inhibition can be relieved by adding lactose or isopropyl-β-D-thiogalactopyranoside (IPTG). lac repressor encoded by lacI
  12104..12122   +  promoter       T3 promoter: promoter for bacteriophage T3 RNA polymerase
