[The description below was written by a language model from this plasmid's Addgene catalogue record and pLannotate feature annotations shown in this document.]
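Description:
pJZC518 is a yeast expression plasmid of about 12.1 kb, built on the pNH605 backbone, that supplies catalytically inactive Streptococcus pyogenes Cas9 (dCas9) to Saccharomyces cerevisiae. In E. coli it is propagated through a high-copy ColE1/pUC-type origin with ampicillin selection from the bla gene. An f1 origin, lac promoter/operator elements and flanking T3 and T7 promoters remain from a pBluescript-like cloning vector. Selection in yeast relies on the LEU2 auxotrophic marker, which is present as a full coding sequence with its own promoter. The annotation detects no yeast replication origin (2μ or CEN/ARS). It does show extra LEU2-locus fragments, including a short LEU2 piece and part of the neighbouring NFS1 gene, downstream of the expression cassette. This arrangement is consistent with a vector designed for genomic integration at the LEU2 locus, although the record does not say so explicitly. Short URA3, rop and bom fragments appear to be backbone remnants.

The payload is a single expression cassette in which the strong constitutive TDH3 (GAP) promoter drives the dCas9 open reading frame. The protein carries mutations in the RuvC1 and HNH nuclease domains, so it can still bind DNA under guide RNA direction but cannot cut it. Three tandem SV40 nuclear localization signals are fused to the C-terminus to direct it to the nucleus. No terminator is annotated, and the plasmid encodes no guide RNA or effector domain, so these must be supplied separately. The associated work concerns programming transcriptional activation and repression with CRISPR scaffold RNAs, in which dCas9 acts as the programmable DNA-binding component.
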