Addgene plasmid #62277: pJZC518
Purpose: Yeast dCas9 expression plasmid
Depositing lab: Wendell Lim & Stanley Qi. Depositing organization: University of California, San Francisco (UCSF). Publication: Engineering Complex Synthetic Transcriptional Programs with CRISPR RNA Scaffolds. Zalatan JG, Lee ME, Almeida R, Gilbert LA, Whitehead EH, La Russa M, Tsai JC, Weissman JS, Dueber JE, Qi LS, Lim WA. Cell. 2014 Dec 18. pii: S0092-8674(14)01570-0. doi: 10.1016/j.cell.2014.11.052. PubMed 25533786.
Backbone
  Vector backbone: pNH605
  Vector type: Yeast Expression
  Selectable markers: LEU2
Growth in bacteria
  Bacterial resistance: Ampicillin, 100 μg/mL
  Growth temperature: 37°C
  Growth strain: Stbl3
  Copy number: Unknown
Gene/Insert
  Gene/Insert name: dCas9
  Species: S. Pyogenes
  Mutation: Has mutations in the RuvC1 and HNH domains to render it catalytically inactive
  Promoter: pTdh3
  Cloning method: Gibson Cloning
  Sequencing primers: 5′ CGGTAGGTATTGATTGTAATTCTG
Terms and licenses: Academic/Nonprofit Terms; Industry Terms: Not Available to Industry
How to cite: pJZC518 was a gift from Wendell Lim & Stanley Qi (Addgene plasmid # 62277 ; http://n2t.net/addgene:62277 ; RRID:Addgene_62277)
