>Addgene plasmid #62277 | pJZC518 | addgene partial sequence | sequence record 107210 | GPDpro-F 5'-CGGTAGGTATTGATTGTAATTCTG-3'
CTACTTTTATAGTTAGTCTTTTTTTTAGTTTTAAAACACCAAGAACTTAGTTTCGAATAAACACACATAA
ACAAACAAAATGCTCGAGGACAAGAAGTATTCTATCGGACTGGCCATCGGGACTAATAGCGTCGGGTGGG
CCGTGATCACTGACGAGTACAAGGTGCCCTCTAAGAAGTTCAAGGTGCTCGGGAACACCGACCGGCATTC
CATCAAGAAAAATCTGATCGGAGCTCTCCTCTTTGATTCAGGGGAGACCGCTGAAGCAACCCGCCTCAAG
CGGACTGCTAGACGGCGGTACACCAGGAGGAAGAACCGGATTTGTTACCTTCAAGAGATATTCTCCAACG
AAATGGCAAAGGTCGACGACAGCTTCTTCCATAGGCTGGAAGAATCATTCCTCGTGGAAGAGGATAAGAA
GCATGAACGGCATCCCATCTTCGGTAATATCGTCGACGAGGTGGCCTATCACGAGAAATACCCAACCATC
TACCATCTTCGCAAAAAGCTGGTGGACTCAACCGACAAGGCAGACCTCCGGCTTATCTACCTGGCCCTGG
CCCACATGATCAAGTTCAGAGGCCACTTCCTGATCGAGGGCGACCTCAATCCTGACAATAGCGATGTGGA
TAAACTGTTCATCCAGCTGGTGCAGACTTACAACCAGCTC
