>Addgene plasmid #62277 | pJZC518 | addgene partial sequence | sequence record 107212 | hdCas9-R1 5'-CCTTTCTGAAATCGCTGACC-3'
GTTTGTCGTTTTCGTCGTACTTGGTATTCATGCGTGAGTCAAGGATTTGGGCGACATGTTTAGTAATCTG
CCGAGTCTCCACAAGTTGCCGTTTAATGAATCCTGCTTTGTCCAGTTCGCTCAGTCCGCCCCTCTCAGCC
TTAGTGAGATTGTCGAACTTCCGCTGAGTGATCAGCTTTGCGTTCAGAAGCTGGCGCCAATAGTTCTTCA
TCTTTTTCACGACTTCCTCTGAGGGCACGTTATCTGACTTTCCCCGGTTCTTGTCTGAGCGAGTCAGCAC
CTTATTGTCAATTGAGTCGTCTTTGAGGAAGCTCTGAGGGACGATGGCGTCCACGTCGTAGTCTGAGAGC
CTGTTGATATCAAGCTCTTGGTCCACATACATATCGCGTCCATTTTGAAGGTAGTACAGATAGAGCTTCT
CATTCTGAAGCTGGGTGTTTTCCACCGGGTGCTCTTTAAGGATCTGTGACCCGAGCTCCTTAATCCCTTC
CTCAATTCTTTTCATCCGCTCCCTGCTGTTCTTCTGTCCCTTCTGGGTAGTCTGGTTTTCCCTGGCCATC
TCGATGACAATGTTCTCTGGTTTATGGCGACCCATCACCTTGACCAGCTCGTCCACGACTTTCACGGTCT
GGAGAATACCCTTCTTAATAGCGGGTGAACCAGCCAGATTTGCGATATGCTCGTGCAGTGAGTCACCTTG
TCCAGACAC
